>Addgene plasmid #138695 | pLenti-Puro-SIK1 | addgene full sequence | sequence record 273075 | Addgene NGS Result
TGATGCGGTTTTGGCAGTACATCAATGGGCGTGGATAGCGGTTTGACTCACGGGGATTTCCAAGTCTCCA
CCCCATTGACGTCAATGGGAGTTTGTTTTGGCACCAAAATCAACGGGACTTTCCAAAATGTCGTAACAAC
TCCGCCCCATTGACGCAAATGGGCGGTAGGCGTGTACGGTGGGAGGTCTATATAAGCAGCGCGTTTTGCC
TGTACTGGGTCTCTCTGGTTAGACCAGATCTGAGCCTGGGAGCTCTCTGGCTAACTAGGGAACCCACTGC
TTAAGCCTCAATAAAGCTTGCCTTGAGTGCTTCAAGTAGTGTGTGCCCGTCTGTTGTGTGACTCTGGTAA
CTAGAGATCCCTCAGACCCTTTTAGTCAGTGTGGAAAATCTCTAGCAGTGGCGCCCGAACAGGGACTTGA
AAGCGAAAGGGAAACCAGAGGAGCTCTCTCGACGCAGGACTCGGCTTGCTGAAGCGCGCACGGCAAGAGG
CGAGGGGCGGCGACTGGTGAGTACGCCAAAAATTTTGACTAGCGGAGGCTAGAAGGAGAGAGATGGGTGC
GAGAGCGTCAGTATTAAGCGGGGGAGAATTAGATCGCGATGGGAAAAAATTCGGTTAAGGCCAGGGGGAA
AGAAAAAATATAAATTAAAACATATAGTATGGGCAAGCAGGGAGCTAGAACGATTCGCAGTTAATCCTGG
CCTGTTAGAAACATCAGAAGGCTGTAGACAAATACTGGGACAGCTACAACCATCCCTTCAGACAGGATCA
GAAGAACTTAGATCATTATATAATACAGTAGCAACCCTCTATTGTGTGCATCAAAGGATAGAGATAAAAG
ACACCAAGGAAGCTTTAGACAAGATAGAGGAAGAGCAAAACAAAAGTAAGACCACCGCACAGCAAGCGGC
CGCTGATCTTCAGACCTGGAGGAGGAGATATGAGGGACAATTGGAGAAGTGAATTATATAAATATAAAGT
AGTAAAAATTGAACCATTAGGAGTAGCACCCACCAAGGCAAAGAGAAGAGTGGTGCAGAGAGAAAAAAGA
GCAGTGGGAATAGGAGCTTTGTTCCTTGGGTTCTTGGGAGCAGCAGGAAGCACTATGGGCGCAGCGTCAA
TGACGCTGACGGTACAGGCCAGACAATTATTGTCTGGTATAGTGCAGCAGCAGAACAATTTGCTGAGGGC
TATTGAGGCGCAACAGCATCTGTTGCAACTCACAGTCTGGGGCATCAAGCAGCTCCAGGCAAGAATCCTG
GCTGTGGAAAGATACCTAAAGGATCAACAGCTCCTGGGGATTTGGGGTTGCTCTGGAAAACTCATTTGCA
CCACTGCTGTGCCTTGGAATGCTAGTTGGAGTAATAAATCTCTGGAACAGATTTGGAATCACACGACCTG
GATGGAGTGGGACAGAGAAATTAACAATTACACAAGCTTAATACACTCCTTAATTGAAGAATCGCAAAAC
CAGCAAGAAAAGAATGAACAAGAATTATTGGAATTAGATAAATGGGCAAGTTTGTGGAATTGGTTTAACA
TAACAAATTGGCTGTGGTATATAAAATTATTCATAATGATAGTAGGAGGCTTGGTAGGTTTAAGAATAGT
TTTTGCTGTACTTTCTATAGTGAATAGAGTTAGGCAGGGATATTCACCATTATCGTTTCAGACCCACCTC
CCAACCCCGAGGGGACCCGACAGGCCCGAAGGAATAGAAGAAGAAGGTGGAGAGAGAGACAGAGACAGAT
CCATTCGATTAGTGAACGGATCGGCACTGCGTGCGCCAATTCTGCAGACAAATGGCAGTATTCATCCACA
ATTTTAAAAGAAAAGGGGGGATTGGGGGGTACAGTGCAGGGGAAAGAATAGTAGACATAATAGCAACAGA
CATACAAACTAAAGAATTACAAAAACAAATTACAAAAATTCAAAATTTTCGGGTTTATTACAGGGACAGC
AGAGATCCAGTTTGGTTAATTAAGGTACCGAGGGCCTATTTCCCATGATTCCTTCATATTTGCATATACG
ATACAAGGCTGTTAGAGAGATAATTAGAATTAATTTGACTGTAAACACAAAGATATTAGTACAAAATACG
TGACGTAGAAAGTAATAATTTCTTGGGTAGTTTGCAGTTTTAAAATTATGTTTTAAAATGGACTATCATA
TGCTTACCGTAACTTGAAAGTATTTCGATTTCTTGGCTTTATATATCTTGTGGAAAGGACGAAACACCGA
CAGTACTCCACGGCCGACGTTTTAGAGCTAGAAATAGCAAGTTAAAATAAGGCTAGTCCGTTATCAACTT
GAAAAAGTGGCACCGAGTCGGTGCTTTTTTGAATTCGCTAGCTAGGTCTTGAAAGGAGTGGGAATTGGCT
CCGGTGCCCGTCAGTGGGCAGAGCGCACATCGCCCACAGTCCCCGAGAAGTTGGGGGGAGGGGTCGGCAA
TTGATCCGGTGCCTAGAGAAGGTGGCGCGGGGTAAACTGGGAAAGTGATGTCGTGTACTGGCTCCGCCTT
TTTCCCGAGGGTGGGGGAGAACCGTATATAAGTGCAGTAGTCGCCGTGAACGTTCTTTTTCGCAACGGGT
TTGCCGCCAGAACACAGGACCGGTTCTAGAGCGCTGCCACCATGGACAAGAAGTACAGCATCGGCCTGGA
CATCGGCACCAACTCTGTGGGCTGGGCCGTGATCACCGACGAGTACAAGGTGCCCAGCAAGAAATTCAAG
GTGCTGGGCAACACCGACCGGCACAGCATCAAGAAGAACCTGATCGGAGCCCTGCTGTTCGACAGCGGCG
AAACAGCCGAGGCCACCCGGCTGAAGAGAACCGCCAGAAGAAGATACACCAGACGGAAGAACCGGATCTG
CTATCTGCAAGAGATCTTCAGCAACGAGATGGCCAAGGTGGACGACAGCTTCTTCCACAGACTGGAAGAG
TCCTTCCTGGTGGAAGAGGATAAGAAGCACGAGCGGCACCCCATCTTCGGCAACATCGTGGACGAGGTGG
CCTACCACGAGAAGTACCCCACCATCTACCACCTGAGAAAGAAACTGGTGGACAGCACCGACAAGGCCGA
CCTGCGGCTGATCTATCTGGCCCTGGCCCACATGATCAAGTTCCGGGGCCACTTCCTGATCGAGGGCGAC
CTGAACCCCGACAACAGCGACGTGGACAAGCTGTTCATCCAGCTGGTGCAGACCTACAACCAGCTGTTCG
AGGAAAACCCCATCAACGCCAGCGGCGTGGACGCCAAGGCCATCCTGTCTGCCAGACTGAGCAAGAGCAG
ACGGCTGGAAAATCTGATCGCCCAGCTGCCCGGCGAGAAGAAGAATGGCCTGTTCGGAAACCTGATTGCC
CTGAGCCTGGGCCTGACCCCCAACTTCAAGAGCAACTTCGACCTGGCCGAGGATGCCAAACTGCAGCTGA
GCAAGGACACCTACGACGACGACCTGGACAACCTGCTGGCCCAGATCGGCGACCAGTACGCCGACCTGTT
TCTGGCCGCCAAGAACCTGTCCGACGCCATCCTGCTGAGCGACATCCTGAGAGTGAACACCGAGATCACC
AAGGCCCCCCTGAGCGCCTCTATGATCAAGAGATACGACGAGCACCACCAGGACCTGACCCTGCTGAAAG
CTCTCGTGCGGCAGCAGCTGCCTGAGAAGTACAAAGAGATTTTCTTCGACCAGAGCAAGAACGGCTACGC
CGGCTACATTGACGGCGGAGCCAGCCAGGAAGAGTTCTACAAGTTCATCAAGCCCATCCTGGAAAAGATG
GACGGCACCGAGGAACTGCTCGTGAAGCTGAACAGAGAGGACCTGCTGCGGAAGCAGCGGACCTTCGACA
ACGGCAGCATCCCCCACCAGATCCACCTGGGAGAGCTGCACGCCATTCTGCGGCGGCAGGAAGATTTTTA
CCCATTCCTGAAGGACAACCGGGAAAAGATCGAGAAGATCCTGACCTTCCGCATCCCCTACTACGTGGGC
CCTCTGGCCAGGGGAAACAGCAGATTCGCCTGGATGACCAGAAAGAGCGAGGAAACCATCACCCCCTGGA
ACTTCGAGGAAGTGGTGGACAAGGGCGCTTCCGCCCAGAGCTTCATCGAGCGGATGACCAACTTCGATAA
GAACCTGCCCAACGAGAAGGTGCTGCCCAAGCACAGCCTGCTGTACGAGTACTTCACCGTGTATAACGAG
CTGACCAAAGTGAAATACGTGACCGAGGGAATGAGAAAGCCCGCCTTCCTGAGCGGCGAGCAGAAAAAGG
CCATCGTGGACCTGCTGTTCAAGACCAACCGGAAAGTGACCGTGAAGCAGCTGAAAGAGGACTACTTCAA
GAAAATCGAGTGCTTCGACTCCGTGGAAATCTCCGGCGTGGAAGATCGGTTCAACGCCTCCCTGGGCACA
TACCACGATCTGCTGAAAATTATCAAGGACAAGGACTTCCTGGACAATGAGGAAAACGAGGACATTCTGG
AAGATATCGTGCTGACCCTGACACTGTTTGAGGACAGAGAGATGATCGAGGAACGGCTGAAAACCTATGC
CCACCTGTTCGACGACAAAGTGATGAAGCAGCTGAAGCGGCGGAGATACACCGGCTGGGGCAGGCTGAGC
CGGAAGCTGATCAACGGCATCCGGGACAAGCAGTCCGGCAAGACAATCCTGGATTTCCTGAAGTCCGACG
GCTTCGCCAACAGAAACTTCATGCAGCTGATCCACGACGACAGCCTGACCTTTAAAGAGGACATCCAGAA
AGCCCAGGTGTCCGGCCAGGGCGATAGCCTGCACGAGCACATTGCCAATCTGGCCGGCAGCCCCGCCATT
AAGAAGGGCATCCTGCAGACAGTGAAGGTGGTGGACGAGCTCGTGAAAGTGATGGGCCGGCACAAGCCCG
AGAACATCGTGATCGAAATGGCCAGAGAGAACCAGACCACCCAGAAGGGACAGAAGAACAGCCGCGAGAG
AATGAAGCGGATCGAAGAGGGCATCAAAGAGCTGGGCAGCCAGATCCTGAAAGAACACCCCGTGGAAAAC
ACCCAGCTGCAGAACGAGAAGCTGTACCTGTACTACCTGCAGAATGGGCGGGATATGTACGTGGACCAGG
AACTGGACATCAACCGGCTGTCCGACTACGATGTGGACCATATCGTGCCTCAGAGCTTTCTGAAGGACGA
CTCCATCGACAACAAGGTGCTGACCAGAAGCGACAAGAACCGGGGCAAGAGCGACAACGTGCCCTCCGAA
GAGGTCGTGAAGAAGATGAAGAACTACTGGCGGCAGCTGCTGAACGCCAAGCTGATTACCCAGAGAAAGT
TCGACAATCTGACCAAGGCCGAGAGAGGCGGCCTGAGCGAACTGGATAAGGCCGGCTTCATCAAGAGACA
GCTGGTGGAAACCCGGCAGATCACAAAGCACGTGGCACAGATCCTGGACTCCCGGATGAACACTAAGTAC
GACGAGAATGACAAGCTGATCCGGGAAGTGAAAGTGATCACCCTGAAGTCCAAGCTGGTGTCCGATTTCC
GGAAGGATTTCCAGTTTTACAAAGTGCGCGAGATCAACAACTACCACCACGCCCACGACGCCTACCTGAA
CGCCGTCGTGGGAACCGCCCTGATCAAAAAGTACCCTAAGCTGGAAAGCGAGTTCGTGTACGGCGACTAC
AAGGTGTACGACGTGCGGAAGATGATCGCCAAGAGCGAGCAGGAAATCGGCAAGGCTACCGCCAAGTACT
TCTTCTACAGCAACATCATGAACTTTTTCAAGACCGAGATTACCCTGGCCAACGGCGAGATCCGGAAGCG
GCCTCTGATCGAGACAAACGGCGAAACCGGGGAGATCGTGTGGGATAAGGGCCGGGATTTTGCCACCGTG
CGGAAAGTGCTGAGCATGCCCCAAGTGAATATCGTGAAAAAGACCGAGGTGCAGACAGGCGGCTTCAGCA
AAGAGTCTATCCTGCCCAAGAGGAACAGCGATAAGCTGATCGCCAGAAAGAAGGACTGGGACCCTAAGAA
GTACGGCGGCTTCGACAGCCCCACCGTGGCCTATTCTGTGCTGGTGGTGGCCAAAGTGGAAAAGGGCAAG
TCCAAGAAACTGAAGAGTGTGAAAGAGCTGCTGGGGATCACCATCATGGAAAGAAGCAGCTTCGAGAAGA
ATCCCATCGACTTTCTGGAAGCCAAGGGCTACAAAGAAGTGAAAAAGGACCTGATCATCAAGCTGCCTAA
GTACTCCCTGTTCGAGCTGGAAAACGGCCGGAAGAGAATGCTGGCCTCTGCCGGCGAACTGCAGAAGGGA
AACGAACTGGCCCTGCCCTCCAAATATGTGAACTTCCTGTACCTGGCCAGCCACTATGAGAAGCTGAAGG
GCTCCCCCGAGGATAATGAGCAGAAACAGCTGTTTGTGGAACAGCACAAGCACTACCTGGACGAGATCAT
CGAGCAGATCAGCGAGTTCTCCAAGAGAGTGATCCTGGCCGACGCTAATCTGGACAAAGTGCTGTCCGCC
TACAACAAGCACCGGGATAAGCCCATCAGAGAGCAGGCCGAGAATATCATCCACCTGTTTACCCTGACCA
ATCTGGGAGCCCCTGCCGCCTTCAAGTACTTTGACACCACCATCGACCGGAAGAGGTACACCAGCACCAA
AGAGGTGCTGGACGCCACCCTGATCCACCAGAGCATCACCGGCCTGTACGAGACACGGATCGACCTGTCT
CAGCTGGGAGGCGACAAGCGACCTGCCGCCACAAAGAAGGCTGGACAGGCTAAGAAGAAGAAAGATTACA
AAGACGATGACGATAAGGGATCCGGCGCAACAAACTTCTCTCTGCTGAAACAAGCCGGAGATGTCGAAGA
GAATCCTGGACCGACCGAGTACAAGCCCACGGTGCGCCTCGCCACCCGCGACGACGTCCCCAGGGCCGTA
CGCACCCTCGCCGCCGCGTTCGCCGACTACCCCGCCACGCGCCACACCGTCGATCCGGACCGCCACATCG
AGCGGGTCACCGAGCTGCAAGAACTCTTCCTCACGCGCGTCGGGCTCGACATCGGCAAGGTGTGGGTCGC
GGACGACGGCGCCGCGGTGGCGGTCTGGACCACGCCGGAGAGCGTCGAAGCGGGGGCGGTGTTCGCCGAG
ATCGGCCCGCGCATGGCCGAGTTGAGCGGTTCCCGGCTGGCCGCGCAGCAACAGATGGAAGGCCTCCTGG
CGCCGCACCGGCCCAAGGAGCCCGCGTGGTTCCTGGCCACCGTCGGAGTCTCGCCCGACCACCAGGGCAA
GGGTCTGGGCAGCGCCGTCGTGCTCCCCGGAGTGGAGGCGGCCGAGCGCGCCGGGGTGCCCGCCTTCCTG
GAGACCTCCGCGCCCCGCAACCTCCCCTTCTACGAGCGGCTCGGCTTCACCGTCACCGCCGACGTCGAGG
TGCCCGAAGGACCGCGCACCTGGTGCATGACCCGCAAGCCCGGTGCCTGAACGCGTTAAGTCGACAATCA
ACCTCTGGATTACAAAATTTGTGAAAGATTGACTGGTATTCTTAACTATGTTGCTCCTTTTACGCTATGT
GGATACGCTGCTTTAATGCCTTTGTATCATGCTATTGCTTCCCGTATGGCTTTCATTTTCTCCTCCTTGT
ATAAATCCTGGTTGCTGTCTCTTTATGAGGAGTTGTGGCCCGTTGTCAGGCAACGTGGCGTGGTGTGCAC
TGTGTTTGCTGACGCAACCCCCACTGGTTGGGGCATTGCCACCACCTGTCAGCTCCTTTCCGGGACTTTC
GCTTTCCCCCTCCCTATTGCCACGGCGGAACTCATCGCCGCCTGCCTTGCCCGCTGCTGGACAGGGGCTC
GGCTGTTGGGCACTGACAATTCCGTGGTGTTGTCGGGGAAATCATCGTCCTTTCCTTGGCTGCTCGCCTG
TGTTGCCACCTGGATTCTGCGCGGGACGTCCTTCTGCTACGTCCCTTCGGCCCTCAATCCAGCGGACCTT
CCTTCCCGCGGCCTGCTGCCGGCTCTGCGGCCTCTTCCGCGTCTTCGCCTTCGCCCTCAGACGAGTCGGA
TCTCCCTTTGGGCCGCCTCCCCGCGTCGACTTTAAGACCAATGACTTACAAGGCAGCTGTAGATCTTAGC
CACTTTTTAAAAGAAAAGGGGGGACTGGAAGGGCTAATTCACTCCCAACGAAGACAAGATCTGCTTTTTG
CTTGTACTGGGTCTCTCTGGTTAGACCAGATCTGAGCCTGGGAGCTCTCTGGCTAACTAGGGAACCCACT
GCTTAAGCCTCAATAAAGCTTGCCTTGAGTGCTTCAAGTAGTGTGTGCCCGTCTGTTGTGTGACTCTGGT
AACTAGAGATCCCTCAGACCCTTTTAGTCAGTGTGGAAAATCTCTAGCAGGGCCCGTTTAAACCCGCTGA
TCAGCCTCGACTGTGCCTTCTAGTTGCCAGCCATCTGTTGTTTGCCCCTCCCCCGTGCCTTCCTTGACCC
TGGAAGGTGCCACTCCCACTGTCCTTTCCTAATAAAATGAGGAAATTGCATCGCATTGTCTGAGTAGGTG
TCATTCTATTCTGGGGGGTGGGGTGGGGCAGGACAGCAAGGGGGAGGATTGGGAAGACAATAGCAGGCAT
GCTGGGGATGCGGTGGGCTCTATGGCTTCTGAGGCGGAAAGAACCAGCTGGGGCTCTAGGGGGTATCCCC
[124 nt withheld, positions 8681-8804]
C
[91 nt withheld, positions 8806-8896]
A
[49 nt withheld, positions 8898-8946]
CCTTTGACGTTGGAGTCCACGTTCTTT
[37 nt withheld, positions 8974-9010]
ACCCTATCTCGGTCTATTCTTTTGATTTATAAGGGATTTTGCCGATTTCGGCCTATTGGTTAAAAAATGA
GCTGATTTAACAAAAATTTAACGCGAATTAATTCTGTGGAATGTGTGTCAGTTAGGGTGTGGAAAGTCCC
CAGGCTCCCCAGCAGGCAGAAGTATGCAAAGCATGCATCTCAATTAGTCAGCAACCAGGTGTGGAAAGTC
CCCAGGCTCCCCAGCAGGCAGAAGTATGCAAAGCATGCATCTCAATTAGTCAGCAACCATAGTCCCGCCC
CTAACTCCGCCCATCCCGCCCCTAACTCCGCCCAGTTCCGCCCATTCTCCGCCCCATGGCTGACTAATTT
TTTTTATTTATGCAGAGGCCGAGGCCGCCTCTGCCTCTGAGCTATTCCAGAAGTAGTGAGGAGGCTTTTT
TGGAGGCCTAGGCTTTTGCAAAAAGCTCCCGGGAGCTTGTATATCCATTTTCGGATCTGATCAGCACGTG
TTGACAATTAATCATCGGCATAGTATATCGGCATAGTATAATACGACAAGGTGAGGAACTAAACCATGGC
CAAGTTGACCAGTGCCGTTCCGGTGCTCACCGCGCGCGACGTCGCCGGAGCGGTCGAGTTCTGGACCGAC
CGGCTCGGGTTCTCCCGGGACTTCGTGGAGGACGACTTCGCCGGTGTGGTCCGGGACGACGTGACCCTGT
TCATCAGCGCGGTCCAGGACCAGGTGGTGCCGGACAACACCCTGGCCTGGGTGTGGGTGCGCGGCCTGGA
CGAGCTGTACGCCGAGTGGTCGGAGGTCGTGTCCACGAACTTCCGGGACGCCTCCGGGCCGGCCATGACC
GAGATCGGCGAGCAGCCGTGGGGGCGGGAGTTCGCCCTGCGCGACCCGGCCGGCAACTGCGTGCACTTCG
TGGCCGAGGAGCAGGACTGACACGTGCTACGAGATTTCGATTCCACCGCCGCCTTCTATGAAAGGTTGGG
CTTCGGAATCGTTTTCCGGGACGCCGGCTGGATGATCCTCCAGCGCGGGGATCTCATGCTGGAGTTCTTC
GCCCACCCCAACTTGTTTATTGCAGCTTATAATGGTTACAAATAAAGCAATAGCATCACAAATTTCACAA
ATAAAGCATTTTTTTCACTGCATTCTAGTTGTGGTTTGTCCAAACTCATCAATGTATCTTATCATGTCTG
TATACCGTCGACCTCTAGCTAGAGCTTGGCGTAATCATGGTCATAGCTGTTTCCTGTGTGAAATTGTTAT
CCGCTCACAATTCCACACAACATACGAGCCGGAAGCATAAAGTGTAAAGCCTGGGGTGCCTAATGAGTGA
GCTAACTCACATTAATTGCGTTGCGCTCACTGCCCGCTTTCCAGTCGGGAAACCTGTCGTGCCAGCTGCA
TTAATGAATCGGCCAACGCGCGGGGAGAGGCGGTTTGCGTATTGGGCGCTCTTCCGCTTCCTCGCTCACT
GACTCGCTGCGCTCGGTCGTTCGGCTGCGGCGAGCGGTATCAGCTCACTCAAAGGCGGTAATACGGTTAT
CCACAGAATCAGGGGATAACGCAGGAAAGAACATGTGAGCAAAAGGCCAGCAAAAGGCCAGGAACCGTAA
AAAGGCCGCGTTGCTGGCGTTTTTCCATAGGCTCCGCCCCCCTGACGAGCATCACAAAAATCGACGCTCA
AGTCAGAGGTGGCGAAACCCGACAGGACTATAAAGATACCAGGCGTTTCCCCCTGGAAGCTCCCTCGTGC
GCTCTCCTGTTCCGACCCTGCCGCTTACCGGATACCTGTCCGCCTTTCTCCCTTCGGGAAGCGTGGCGCT
TTCTCATAGCTCACGCTGTAGGTATCTCAGTTCGGTGTAGGTCGTTCGCTCCAAGCTGGGCTGTGTGCAC
GAACCCCCCGTTCAGCCCGACCGCTGCGCCTTATCCGGTAACTATCGTCTTGAGTCCAACCCGGTAAGAC
ACGACTTATCGCCACTGGCAGCAGCCACTGGTAACAGGATTAGCAGAGCGAGGTATGTAGGCGGTGCTAC
AGAGTTCTTGAAGTGGTGGCCTAACTACGGCTACACTAGAAGAACAGTATTTGGTATCTGCGCTCTGCTG
AAGCCAGTTACCTTCGGAAAAAGAGTTGGTAGCTCTTGATCCGGCAAACAAACCACCGCTGGTAGCGGTG
GTTTTTTTGTTTGCAAGCAGCAGATTACGCGCAGAAAAAAAGGATCTCAAGAAGATCCTTTGATCTTTTC
TACGGGGTCTGACGCTCAGTGGAACGAAAACTCACGTTAAGGGATTTTGGTCATGAGATTATCAAAAAGG
ATCTTCACCTAGATCCTTTTAAATTAAAAATGAAGTTTTAAATCAATCTAAAGTATATATGAGTAAACTT
GGTCTGACAGTTACCAATGCTTAATCAGTGAGGCACCTATCTCAGCGATCTGTCTATTTCGTTCATCCAT
AGTTGCCTGACTCCCCGTCGTGTAGATAACTACGATACGGGAGGGCTTACCATCTGGCCCCAGTGCTGCA
ATGATACCGCGAGACCCACGCTCACCGGCTCCAGATTTATCAGCAATAAACCAGCCAGCCGGAAGGGCCG
AGCGCAGAAGTGGTCCTGCAACTTTATCCGCCTCCATCCAGTCTATTAATTGTTGCCGGGAAGCTAGAGT
AAGTAGTTCGCCAGTTAATAGTTTGCGCAACGTTGTTGCCATTGCTACAGGCATCGTGGTGTCACGCTCG
TCGTTTGGTATGGCTTCATTCAGCTCCGGTTCCCAACGATCAAGGCGAGTTACATGATCCCCCATGTTGT
GCAAAAAAGCGGTTAGCTCCTTCGGTCCTCCGATCGTTGTCAGAAGTAAGTTGGCCGCAGTGTTATCACT
CATGGTTATGGCAGCACTGCATAATTCTCTTACTGTCATGCCATCCGTAAGATGCTTTTCTGTGACTGGT
GAGTACTCAACCAAGTCATTCTGAGAATAGTGTATGCGGCGACCGAGTTGCTCTTGCCCGGCGTCAATAC
GGGATAATACCGCGCCACATAGCAGAACTTTAAAAGTGCTCATCATTGGAAAACGTTCTTCGGGGCGAAA
ACTCTCAAGGATCTTACCGCTGTTGAGATCCAGTTCGATGTAACCCACTCGTGCACCCAACTGATCTTCA
GCATCTTTTACTTTCACCAGCGTTTCTGGGTGAGCAAAAACAGGAAGGCAAAATGCCGCAAAAAAGGGAA
TAAGGGCGACACGGAAATGTTGAATACTCATACTCTTCCTTTTTCAATATTATTGAAGCATTTATCAGGG
TTATTGTCTCATGAGCGGATACATATTTGAATGTATTTAGAAAAATAAACAAATAGGGGTTCCGCGCACA
TTTCCCCGAAAAGTGCCACCTGACGTCGACGGATCGGGAGATCTCCCGATCCCCTATGGTGCACTCTCAG
TACAATCTGCTCTGATGCCGCATAGTTAAGCCAGTATCTGCTCCCTGCTTGTGTGTTGGAGGTCGCTGAG
TAGTGCGCGAGCAAAATTTAAGCTACAACAAGGCAAGGCTTGACCGACAATTGCATGAAGAATCTGCTTA
GGGTTAGGCGTTTTGCGCTGCTTCGCGATGTACGGGCCAGATATACGCGTTGACATTGATTATTGACTAG
TTATTAATAGTAATCAATTACGGGGTCATTAGTTCATAGCCCATATATGGAGTTCCGCGTTACATAACTT
ACGGTAAATGGCCCGCCTGGCTGACCGCCCAACGACCCCCGCCCATTGACGTCAATAATGACGTATGTTC
CCATAGTAACGCCAATAGGGACTTTCCATTGACGTCAATGGGTGGAGTATTTACGGTAAACTGCCCACTT
GGCAGTACATCAAGTGTATCATATGCCAAGTACGCCCCCTATTGACGTCAATGACGGTAAATGGCCCGCC
TGGCATTATGCCCAGTACATGACCTTATGGGACTTTCCTACTTGGCAGTACATCTACGTATTAGTCATCG
CTATTACCATGG
Features (pLannotate 1.2.2; 33 found; start..end, strand, type, name):
    217..397     +  LTR            5' LTR (truncated): truncated 5' long terminal repeat (LTR) from HIV-1
    444..569     +  misc_feature   HIV-1 Ψ: packaging signal of human immunodeficiency virus type 1
    553..916     +  CDS            HIV-1 gag (fragment): gag protein from human immunodeficiency virus 1; gag
   1062..1295    +  misc_feature   RRE: The Rev response element (RRE) of HIV-1 allows for Rev-dependent mRNA export from the nucleus to the cytoplasm.
   1672..1772    +  CDS            Rev (fragment): human immunodeficiency virus 1 (HIV-1) Rev protein; rev; enhances nuclear export of unspliced and incompletely spliced viral mRNAs
   1822..1939    +  misc_feature   cPPT/CTS: central polypurine tract and central termination sequence of HIV-1
   1990..2230    +  promoter       U6 promoter: RNA polymerase III promoter for human U6 snRNA
   2259..2334    +  misc_RNA       gRNA scaffold: guide RNA scaffold for the Streptococcus pyogenes CRISPR/Cas9 system
   2352..2370    +  CDS            small t antigen (fragment): SV40 (simian virus 40) small t antigen
   2396..2607    +  promoter       EF-1α core promoter: core promoter for human elongation factor EF-1α
   2632..6735    +  CDS            Cas9: Cas9 (Csn1) endonuclease from the Streptococcus pyogenes Type II CRISPR/Cas system generates RNA-guided double strand breaks in DNA
   6873..7470    +  CDS            PuroR (fragment): puromycin N-acetyltransferase; pac from Streptomyces; confers resistance to puromycin
   7486..8074    +  misc_feature   WPRE: woodchuck hepatitis virus posttranscriptional regulatory element
   8125..8144    +  misc_feature   cPPT/CTS (fragment): central polypurine tract and central termination sequence of HIV-1
   8146..8379    +  LTR            3' LTR (ΔU3): self-inactivating 3' long terminal repeat (LTR) from HIV-1
   8411..8635    +  polyA_signal   bGH poly(A) signal: bovine growth hormone polyadenylation signal
   8639..8660    +  promoter       SV40 promoter (fragment): SV40 enhancer and early promoter
   8681..9109    +  rep_origin     f1 ori (sequence partly withheld): f1 bacteriophage origin of replication; arrow indicates direction of (+) strand synthesis
   9123..9452    +  promoter       SV40 promoter: SV40 enhancer and early promoter
   9500..9547    +  promoter       EM7 promoter: synthetic bacterial promoter&nbsp
   9566..9940    +  CDS            BleoR: antibiotic-binding protein; Sh ble from Streptoalloteichus hindustanus; confers resistance to bleomycin, phleomycin, and Zeocin™
   9950..10075   +  CDS            ble (fragment): BLE_KLEPN - Experimental evidence at protein level: Swiss-Prot protein existence level 1. Binding protein with a strong affinity to the bleomycin family of antibiotics. Binds to CL990; an antimitotic-antibiotic compound. From Klebsiella pneumoniae.
  10070..10191   +  polyA_signal   SV40 poly(A) signal: SV40 polyadenylation signal
  10262..10284   -  protein_bind   lac operator (fragment): The lac repressor binds to the lac operator to inhibit transcription in E. coli. This inhibition can be relieved by adding lactose or isopropyl-β-D-thiogalactopyranoside (IPTG). lac repressor encoded by lacI
  10288..10318   -  promoter       lac promoter: promoter for the E. coli lac operon
  10333..10354   -  protein_bind   CAP binding site: CAP binding activates transcription in the presence of cAMP. E. coli catabolite activator protein
  10367..10459   -  CDS            lacI (fragment): lac repressor; lacI; The lac repressor binds to the lac operator to inhibit transcription in E. coli. This inhibition can be relieved by adding lactose or isopropyl-β-D-thiogalactopyranoside (IPTG).
  10642..11230   -  rep_origin     ori: high-copy-number ColE1/pMB1/pBR322/pUC origin of replication
  11401..12261   -  CDS            AmpR: β-lactamase; bla; confers resistance to ampicillin, carbenicillin, and related antibiotics
  12262..12366   -  promoter       AmpR promoter: bla
  12425..12477   -  misc_feature   bom (fragment): basis of mobility region from pBR322
  12632..13011   +  enhancer       CMV enhancer: human cytomegalovirus immediate early enhancer
  13012..199     +  promoter       CMV promoter (across the origin): human cytomegalovirus (CMV) immediate early promoter
