[The description below was written by a language model from this plasmid's Addgene catalogue record and pLannotate feature annotations shown in this document.]
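Description:
pLenti-Puro-SIK1 is a third-generation-style, self-inactivating lentiviral CRISPR vector built on the pLentiCRISPR v2 backbone. It delivers both Streptococcus pyogenes Cas9 and a single guide RNA directed against human SIK1, which encodes an AMPK-related kinase. It is propagated in E. coli through a high-copy ColE1/pUC-type origin with ampicillin selection (AmpR under its own promoter). The backbone also carries an f1 origin and an SV40/EM7-driven bleomycin/Zeocin resistance cassette that lies outside the viral LTRs and so is not packaged.

The transfer region begins with a CMV enhancer/promoter fused to a truncated HIV-1 5' LTR, which drives genomic RNA production in packaging cells. This is followed by the Ψ packaging signal with a gag fragment, the RRE for Rev-dependent nuclear export, and the cPPT/CTS that aids nuclear import. The human U6 Pol III promoter then transcribes the SIK1 spacer joined to the Cas9 gRNA scaffold. Downstream, an EF-1α core promoter drives Cas9, followed by a puromycin N-acetyltransferase coding sequence. The feature table does not annotate the linker between these two reading frames, nor any tags on Cas9. A WPRE enhances transcript stability and expression, and the ΔU3 3' LTR inactivates viral promoter activity after integration. A bGH polyadenylation signal sits just beyond the 3' LTR.

After packaging with helper plasmids, the virus can transduce human cells, which are then selected with puromycin to enrich for stable integrants in which SIK1 is disrupted. The associated publication concerns the roles of SIK1 and SIK3 in the tumor-suppressive effects of LKB1 in non-small-cell lung cancer.
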