Addgene plasmid #138695: pLenti-Puro-SIK1
Purpose: Expresses a human SIK1-targeting sgRNA and Cas9
Depositing lab: Reuben Shaw. Depositing organization: Salk Institute for Biological Studies. Publication: The AMPK-Related Kinases SIK1 and SIK3 Mediate Key Tumor-Suppressive Effects of LKB1 in NSCLC. Hollstein PE, Eichner LJ, Brun SN, Kamireddy A, Svensson RU, Vera LI, Ross DS, Rymoff TJ, Hutchins A, Galvez HM, Williams AE, Shokhirev MN, Screaton RA, Berdeaux R, Shaw RJ. Cancer Discov. 2019 Nov;9(11):1606-1627. doi: 10.1158/2159-8290.CD-18-1261. Epub 2019 Jul 26. PubMed 31350328.
Backbone
  Vector backbone: pLentiCRISPR v2
  Vector type: Lentiviral
Growth in bacteria
  Bacterial resistance: Ampicillin, 100 μg/mL
  Growth temperature: 37°C
  Growth strain: NEB Stable
  Copy number: High Copy
Gene/Insert
  Gene/Insert name: sgSIK1 human
  gRNA/shRNA sequence: GACAGTACTCCACGGCCGAC
  Species: H. sapiens (human)
  Entrez Gene: SIK1 (a.k.a. DEE30, MSK, SIK, SIK-1, SIK1B, SNF1LK)
  Promoter: hU6
  Cloning method: Restriction Enzyme; 5′ cloning site unknown (unknown if destroyed)
Terms and licenses: Academic/Nonprofit Terms; Industry Terms: Not Available to Industry
How to cite: pLenti-Puro-SIK1 was a gift from Reuben Shaw (Addgene plasmid # 138695 ; http://n2t.net/addgene:138695 ; RRID:Addgene_138695)
