>Addgene plasmid #138695 | pLenti-Puro-SIK1 | depositor partial sequence | sequence record 268019 | hU6 FWD Sequence
CCGGGGTCAGATTTCTTGGCTTTATATATCTTGTGGAAGGACGAAACACCGACAGTACTCCACGGCCGAC
GTTTTAGAGCTAGAAATAGCAAGTTAAAATAAGGCTAGTCCGTTATCAACTTGAAAAAGTGGCACCGAGT
CGGTGCTTTTTTGAATTCGCTAGCTAGGTCTTGAAAGGAGTGGGAATTGGCTCCGGTGCCCGTCAGTGGG
CAGAGCGCACATCGCCCACAGTCCCCGAGAAGTTGGGGGGAGGGGTCGGCAATTGATCCGGTGCCTAGAG
AAGGTGGCGCGGGGTAAACTGGGAAAGTGATGTCGTGTACTGGCTCCGCCTTTTTCCCGAGGGTGGGGGA
GAACCGTATATAAGTGCAGTAGTCGCCGTGAACGTTCTTTTTCGCAACGGGTTTGCCGCCAGAACACAGG
ACCGGTTCTAGAGCGCTGCCACCATGGACAAGAAGTACAGCATCGGCCTGGACATCGGCACCAACTCTGT
GGGCTGGGCCGTGATCACCGACGAGTACAAGGTGCCCAGCAAGAAATTCAAGGTGCTGGGCAACACCGAC
CGGCACAGCATCAAGAAGAACCTGATCGGAGCCCTGCTGTTCGACAGCGGCGAAACAGCCGAGGCCACCC
GGCTGAAGAGAACCGCCAGAAGAAGATACACCAGACGGAAGAACCGGATCTGCTATCTGCAAGAGATCTT
CAGCAACGAGATGGCCAAGGTGGACGACAGCTTCTTCCACAGACTGGAAGAGTCCTTCCTGGTGGAAGAG
GATAAGAAGCACGAGCGGCACCCCATCTTCGGCAACATCGTGGACGAGGTGGCCTACCACGAGAAGTACC
CCACCATCTACCACCTGAGAAAGAAACTGGTGGACAGCACCGACAAGCCGACCTGCGGCTGATCTATCTG
GCCCTGGCCCACATGATCAAGTTCCGGGGCCACTTCCTGATCGAGGGCGACCTGAACCCCGACAACAGCG
ACGTGGACAGCTGTTCATCCAGCTGGTGCAGACCTACACCAGCTGTTCGAGGAAACCCATCACGCCAGCG
CGTGACGCAAGCATCCTGTCTGCAGACTGAGCAGAGCAGACGCTGAAATCTGATCGCCAGCTGCCCGGCG
AGAGAGATGNNTGNCGAACTGATGCCCTGAGCTGGNTGACCCCACTCAGAGCACTCGACTNNNAGATGCA
ACTGGCAGCTGAACAAGGAANCCTTACGACG
